>Addgene plasmid #127467 | pZF-ADB | depositor full sequence | sequence record 244078 | pZF-ADB sequence 5611 bps
CCAGTATACACTCCGCTATCGCTACGTGACTGGGTCATGGCTGCGCCCCGACACCCGCCAACACCCGCTG
ACGCGCCCTGACGGGCTTGTCTGCTCCCGGCATCCGCTTACAGACAAGCTGTGACCGTCTCCGGGAGCTG
CATGTGTCAGAGGTTTTCACCGTCATCACCGAAACGCGCGAGGCAGCTGCGGTAAAGCTCATCAGCGTGG
TCGTGAAGCGATTCACAGATGTCTGCCTGTTCATCCGCGTCCAGCTCGTTGAGTTTCTCCAGAAGCGTTA
ATGTCTGGCTTCTGATAAAGCGGGCCATGTTAAGGGCGGTTTTTTCCTGTTTGGTCACTGATGCCTCCGT
GTAAGGGGGATTTCTGTTCATGGGGGTAATGATACCGATGAAACGAGAGAGGATGCTCACGATACGGGTT
ACTGATGATGAACATGCCCGGTTACTGGAACGTTGTGAGGGTAAACAACTGGCGGTATGGATGCGGCGGG
ACCAGAGAAAAATCACTCAGGGTCAATGCCAGCGCTTCGTTAATACAGATGTAGGTGTTCCACAGGGTAG
CCAGCAGCATCCTGCGATGCAGATCCGGAACATAATGGTGCAGGGCGCTGACTTCCGCGTTTCCAGACTT
TACGAAACACGGAAACCGAAGACCATTCATGTTGTTGCTCAGGTCGCAGACGTTTTGCAGCAGCAGTCGC
TTCACGTTCGCTCGCGTATCGGTGATTCATTCTGCTAACCAGTAAGGCAACCCCGCCAGCCTAGCCGGGT
CCTCAACGACAGGAGCACGATCATGCGCACCCGTGGGGCCGCCATGCCGGCGATAATGGCCTGCTTCTCG
CCGAAACGTTTGGTGGCGGGACCAGTGACGAAGGCTTGAGCGAGGGCGTGCAAGATTCCGAATACCGCAA
GCGACAGGCCGATCATCGTCGCGCTCCAGCGAAAGCGGTCCTCGCCGAAAATGACCCAGAGCGCTGCCGG
CACCTGTCCTACGAGTTGCATGATAAAGAAGACAGTCATAAGTGCGGCGACGATAGTCATGCCCCGCGCC
CACCGGAAGGAGCTGACTGGGTTGAAGGCTCTCAAGGGCATCGGTCGAGATCCCGGTGCCTAATGAGTGA
GCTAACTTACATTAATTGCGTTGCGCTCACTGCCCGCTTTCCAGTCGGGAAACCTGTCGTGCCAGCTGCA
TTAATGAATCGGCCAACGCGCGGGGAGAGGCGGTTTGCGTATTGGGCGCCAGGGTGGTTTTTCTTTTCAC
CAGTGAGACGGGCAACAGCTGATTGCCCTTCACCGCCTGGCCCTGAGAGAGTTGCAGCAAGCGGTCCACG
CTGGTTTGCCCCAGCAGGCGAAAATCCTGTTTGATGGTGGTTAACGGCGGGATATAACATGAGCTGTCTT
CGGTATCGTCGTATCCCACTACCGAGATATCCGCACCAACGCGCAGCCCGGACTCGGTAATGGCGCGCAT
TGCGCCCAGCGCCATCTGATCGTTGGCAACCAGCATCGCAGTGGGAACGATGCCCTCATTCAGCATTTGC
ATGGTTTGTTGAAAACCGGACATGGCACTCCAGTCGCCTTCCCGTTCCGCTATCGGCTGAATTTGATTGC
GAGTGAGATATTTATGCCAGCCAGCCAGACGCAGACGCGCCGAGACAGAACTTAATGGGCCCGCTAACAG
CGCGATTTGCTGGTGACCCAATGCGACCAGATGCTCCACGCCCAGTCGCGTACCGTCTTCATGGGAGAAA
ATAATACTGTTGATGGGTGTCTGGTCAGAGACATCAAGAAATAACGCCGGAACATTAGTGCAGGCAGCTT
CCACAGCAATGGCATCCTGGTCATCCAGCGGATAGTTAATGATCAGCCCACTGACGCGTTGCGCGAGAAG
ATTGTGCACCGCCGCTTTACAGGCTTCGACGCCGCTTCGTTCTACCATCGACACCACCACGCTGGCACCC
AGTTGATCGGCGCGAGATTTAATCGCCGCGACAATTTGCGACGGCGCGTGCAGGGCCAGACTGGAGGTGG
CAACGCCAATCAGCAACGACTGTTTGCCCGCCAGTTGTTGTGCCACGCGGTTGGGAATGTAATTCAGCTC
CGCCATCGCCGCTTCCACTTTTTCCCGCGTTTTCGCAGAAACGTGGCTGGCCTGGTTCACCACGCGGGAA
ACGGTCTGATAAGAGACACCGGCATACTCTGCGACATCGTATAACGTTACTGGTTTCACATTCACCACCC
TGAATTGACTCTCTTCCGGGCGCTATCATGCCATACCGCGAAAGGTTTTGCGCCATTCGATGGTGTCCGG
GATCTCGACGCTCTCCCTTATGCGACTCCTGCATTAGGAAGCAGCCCAGTAGTAGGTTGAGGCCGTTGAG
CACCGCCGCCGCAAGGAATGGTGCATGCAAGGAGATGGCGCCCAACAGTCCCCCGGCCACGGGGCCTGCC
ACCATACCCACGCCGAAACAAGCGCTCATGAGCCCGAAGTGGCGAGCCCGATCTTCCCCATCGGTGATGT
CGGCGATATAGGCGCCAGCAACCGCACCTGTGGCGCCGGTGATGCCGGCCACGATGCGTCCGGCGTAGAG
GATCGAGATCGATCTCGATCCCGCGAAATTAATACGACTCACTATAGGGGAATTGTGAGCGGATAACAAT
TCCCCTCTAGAAATAATTTTGTTTAACTTTAAGAAGGAGATATACATATGGAACGTCCGTACGCTTGCCC
GGTTGAATCTTGCGACCGTCGTTTCTCTCGTAACTTCATCCTGCAGCGTCATATTAGAATTCATACTGGA
CAAAAACCATTCCAATGTAGAATTTGTATGAGAAATTTCTCTGTTCGTCACAACCTGACCCGTCACATCC
GTACCCACACCGGTGAAAAACCGTTCGCTTGCGACATCTGCGGTCGTAAATTCGCTCGTTCTGACGAACG
TAAACGTCACACCAAAATCCACCTGCGTCAGTAAGATCCGGCTGCTAACAAAGCCCGAAAGGAAGCTGAG
TTGGCTGCTGCCACCGCTGAGCAATAACTAGCATAACCCCTTGGGGCCTCTAAACGGGTCTTGAGGGGTT
TTTTGCTGAAAGGAGGAACTATATCCGGATTGGCGAATGGG
[124 nt withheld, positions 3122-3245]
C
[91 nt withheld, positions 3247-3337]
A
[49 nt withheld, positions 3339-3387]
CCTTTGACGTTGGAGTCCACGTTCTTT
[37 nt withheld, positions 3415-3451]
ACCCTATCTCGGTCTATTCTTTTGATTTATAAGGGATTTTGCCGATTTCGGCCTATTGGTTAAAAAATGA
GCTGATTTAACAAAAATTTAACGCGAATTTTAACAAAATATTAACGTTTACAATTTCAGGTGGCACTTTT
CGGGGAAATGTGCGCGGAACCCCTATTTGTTTATTTTTCTAAATACATTCAAATATGTATCCGCTCATGA
GACAATAACCCTGATAAATGCTTCAATAATATTGAAAAAGGAAGAGTATGAGTATTCAACATTTCCGTGT
CGCCCTTATTCCCTTTTTTGCGGCATTTTGCCTTCCTGTTTTTGCTCACCCAGAAACGCTGGTGAAAGTA
AAAGATGCTGAAGATCAGTTGGGTGCACGAGTGGGTTACATCGAACTGGATCTCAACAGCGGTAAGATCC
TTGAGAGTTTTCGCCCCGAAGAACGTTTTCCAATGATGAGCACTTTTAAAGTTCTGCTATGTGGCGCGGT
ATTATCCCGTATTGACGCCGGGCAAGAGCAACTCGGTCGCCGCATACACTATTCTCAGAATGACTTGGTT
GAGTACTCACCAGTCACAGAAAAGCATCTTACGGATGGCATGACAGTAAGAGAATTATGCAGTGCTGCCA
TAACCATGAGTGATAACACTGCGGCCAACTTACTTCTGACAACGATCGGAGGACCGAAGGAGCTAACCGC
TTTTTTGCACAACATGGGGGATCATGTAACTCGCCTTGATCGTTGGGAACCGGAGCTGAATGAAGCCATA
CCAAACGACGAGCGTGACACCACGATGCCTGCAGCAATGGCAACAACGTTGCGCAAACTATTAACTGGCG
AACTACTTACTCTAGCTTCCCGGCAACAATTAATAGACTGGATGGAGGCGGATAAAGTTGCAGGACCACT
TCTGCGCTCGGCCCTTCCGGCTGGCTGGTTTATTGCTGATAAATCTGGAGCCGGTGAGCGTGGGTCTCGC
GGTATCATTGCAGCACTGGGGCCAGATGGTAAGCCCTCCCGTATCGTAGTTATCTACACGACGGGGAGTC
AGGCAACTATGGATGAACGAAATAGACAGATCGCTGAGATAGGTGCCTCACTGATTAAGCATTGGTAACT
GTCAGACCAAGTTTACTCATATATACTTTAGATTGATTTAAAACTTCATTTTTAATTTAAAAGGATCTAG
GTGAAGATCCTTTTTGATAATCTCATGACCAAAATCCCTTAACGTGAGTTTTCGTTCCACTGAGCGTCAG
ACCCCGTAGAAAAGATCAAAGGATCTTCTTGAGATCCTTTTTTTCTGCGCGTAATCTGCTGCTTGCAAAC
AAAAAAACCACCGCTACCAGCGGTGGTTTGTTTGCCGGATCAAGAGCTACCAACTCTTTTTCCGAAGGTA
ACTGGCTTCAGCAGAGCGCAGATACCAAATACTGTCCTTCTAGTGTAGCCGTAGTTAGGCCACCACTTCA
AGAACTCTGTAGCACCGCCTACATACCTCGCTCTGCTAATCCTGTTACCAGTGGCTGCTGCCAGTGGCGA
TAAGTCGTGTCTTACCGGGTTGGACTCAAGACGATAGTTACCGGATAAGGCGCAGCGGTCGGGCTGAACG
GGGGGTTCGTGCACACAGCCCAGCTTGGAGCGAACGACCTACACCGAACTGAGATACCTACAGCGTGAGC
TATGAGAAAGCGCCACGCTTCCCGAAGGGAGAAAGGCGGACAGGTATCCGGTAAGCGGCAGGGTCGGAAC
AGGAGAGCGCACGAGGGAGCTTCCAGGGGGAAACGCCTGGTATCTTTATAGTCCTGTCGGGTTTCGCCAC
CTCTGACTTGAGCGTCGATTTTTGTGATGCTCGTCAGGGGGGCGGAGCCTATGGAAAAACGCCAGCAACG
CGGCCTTTTTACGGTTCCTGGCCTTTTGCTGGCCTTTTGCTCACATGTTCTTTCCTGCGTTATCCCCTGA
TTCTGTGGATAACCGTATTACCGCCTTTGAGTGAGCTGATACCGCTCGCCGCAGCCGAACGACCGAGCGC
AGCGAGTCAGTGAGCGAGGAAGCGGAAGAGCGCCTGATGCGGTATTTTCTCCTTACGCATCTGTGCGGTA
TTTCACACCGCATATATGGTGCACTCTCAGTACAATCTGCTCTGATGCCGCATAGTTAAG
Features (pLannotate 1.2.2; 18 found; start..end, strand, type, name):
    147..338     -  CDS            rop: Rop protein, which maintains plasmids at low copy number; rop
    355..735     +  CDS            YPB1_ECOLX: Protein predicted: Swiss-Prot protein existence level 4. From Escherichia coli.
    807..1098    -  CDS            TcR (fragment): tetracycline efflux protein; tet; confers resistance to tetracycline
   1113..1134    -  protein_bind   CAP binding site: CAP binding activates transcription in the presence of cAMP. E. coli catabolite activator protein
   1147..2229    -  CDS            lacI: lac repressor; lacI; The lac repressor binds to the lac operator to inhibit transcription in E. coli. This inhibition can be relieved by adding lactose or isopropyl-β-D-thiogalactopyranoside (IPTG).
   2230..2307    -  promoter       lacI promoter: lacI
   2315..2594    -  CDS            TcR (fragment): tetracycline efflux protein; tet; confers resistance to tetracycline
   2620..2638    +  promoter       T7 promoter: promoter for bacteriophage T7 RNA polymerase
   2639..2663    +  protein_bind   lac operator: The lac repressor binds to the lac operator to inhibit transcription in E. coli. This inhibition can be relieved by adding lactose or isopropyl-β-D-thiogalactopyranoside (IPTG). lac repressor encoded by lacI
   2678..2700    +  RBS            RBS: efficient ribosome binding site from bacteriophage T7 gene 10 (Olins and Rangwala, 1989)
   2741..2830    +  CDS            EGR1 (fragment): EGR1_SERCA - Also known as ZENK From Serinus canaria (Island canary) (Fringilla canaria).
   2981..3030    +  CDS            SET1 (fragment): solubility-enhancement tag derived from T7 phage gene 10B
   3038..3085    +  terminator     T7 terminator: transcription terminator for bacteriophage T7 RNA polymerase
   3122..3577    +  rep_origin     f1 ori (sequence partly withheld): f1 bacteriophage origin of replication; arrow indicates direction of (+) strand synthesis
   3604..3708    +  promoter       AmpR promoter: bla
   3709..4569    +  CDS            AmpR: β-lactamase; bla; confers resistance to ampicillin, carbenicillin, and related antibiotics
   4740..5328    +  rep_origin     ori: high-copy-number ColE1/pMB1/pBR322/pUC origin of replication
   5514..45      -  misc_feature   bom (across the origin): basis of mobility region from pBR322
