>Addgene plasmid #127467 | pZF-ADB | addgene full sequence | sequence record 248521 | Addgene NGS Result
GGAATTGTGAGCGGATAACAATTCCCCTCTAGAAATAATTTTGTTTAACTTTAAGAAGGAGATATACATA
TGGAACGTCCGTACGCTTGCCCGGTTGAATCTTGCGACCGTCGTTTCTCTCGTAACTTCATCCTGCAGCG
TCATATTAGAATTCATACTGGACAAAAACCATTCCAATGTAGAATTTGTATGAGAAATTTCTCTGTTCGT
CACAACCTGACCCGTCACATCCGTACCCACACCGGTGAAAAACCGTTCGCTTGCGACATCTGCGGTCGTA
AATTCGCTCGTTCTGACGAACGTAAACGTCACACCAAAATCCACCTGCGTCAGTAAGATCCGGCTGCTAA
CAAAGCCCGAAAGGAAGCTGAGTTGGCTGCTGCCACCGCTGAGCAATAACTAGCATAACCCCTTGGGGCC
TCTAAACGGGTCTTGAGGGGTTTTTTGCTGAAAGGAGGAACTATATCCGGATTGGCGAATGGG
[124 nt withheld, positions 484-607]
C
[91 nt withheld, positions 609-699]
A
[49 nt withheld, positions 701-749]
CCTTTGACGTTGGAGTCCACGTTCTTT
[37 nt withheld, positions 777-813]
ACCCTATCTCGGTCTATTCTTTTGATTTATAAGGGATTTTGCCGATTTCGGCCTATTGGTTAAAAAATGA
GCTGATTTAACAAAAATTTAACGCGAATTTTAACAAAATATTAACGCTTACAATTTAGGTGGCACTTTTC
GGGGAAATGTGCGCGGAACCCCTATTTGTTTATTTTTCTAAATACATTCAAATATGTATCCGCTCATGAG
ACAATAACCCTGATAAATGCTTCAATAATATTGAAAAAGGAAGAGTATGAGTATTCAACATTTCCGTGTC
GCCCTTATTCCCTTTTTTGCGGCATTTTGCCTTCCTGTTTTTGCTCACCCAGAAACGCTGGTGAAAGTAA
AAGATGCTGAAGATCAGTTGGGTGCACGAGTGGGTTACATCGAACTGGATCTCAACAGCGGTAAGATCCT
TGAGAGTTTTCGCCCCGAAGAACGTTTTCCAATGATGAGCACTTTTAAAGTTCTGCTATGTGGCGCGGTA
TTATCCCGTATTGACGCCGGGCAAGAGCAACTCGGTCGCCGCATACACTATTCTCAGAATGACTTGGTTG
AGTACTCACCAGTCACAGAAAAGCATCTTACGGATGGCATGACAGTAAGAGAATTATGCAGTGCTGCCAT
AACCATGAGTGATAACACTGCGGCCAACTTACTTCTGACAACGATCGGAGGACCGAAGGAGCTAACCGCT
TTTTTGCACAACATGGGGGATCATGTAACTCGCCTTGATCGTTGGGAACCGGAGCTGAATGAAGCCATAC
CAAACGACGAGCGTGACACCACGATGCCTGCAGCAATGGCAACAACGTTGCGCAAACTATTAACTGGCGA
ACTACTTACTCTAGCTTCCCGGCAACAATTAATAGACTGGATGGAGGCGGATAAAGTTGCAGGACCACTT
CTGCGCTCGGCCCTTCCGGCTGGCTGGTTTATTGCTGATAAATCTGGAGCCGGTGAGCGTGGGTCTCGCG
GTATCATTGCAGCACTGGGGCCAGATGGTAAGCCCTCCCGTATCGTAGTTATCTACACGACGGGGAGTCA
GGCAACTATGGATGAACGAAATAGACAGATCGCTGAGATAGGTGCCTCACTGATTAAGCATTGGTAACTG
TCAGACCAAGTTTACTCATATATACTTTAGATTGATTTAAAACTTCATTTTTAATTTAAAAGGATCTAGG
TGAAGATCCTTTTTGATAATCTCATGACCAAAATCCCTTAACGTGAGTTTTCGTTCCACTGAGCGTCAGA
CCCCGTAGAAAAGATCAAAGGATCTTCTTGAGATCCTTTTTTTCTGCGCGTAATCTGCTGCTTGCAAACA
AAAAAACCACCGCTACCAGCGGTGGTTTGTTTGCCGGATCAAGAGCTACCAACTCTTTTTCCGAAGGTAA
CTGGCTTCAGCAGAGCGCAGATACCAAATACTGTCCTTCTAGTGTAGCCGTAGTTAGGCCACCACTTCAA
GAACTCTGTAGCACCGCCTACATACCTCGCTCTGCTAATCCTGTTACCAGTGGCTGCTGCCAGTGGCGAT
AAGTCGTGTCTTACCGGGTTGGACTCAAGACGATAGTTACCGGATAAGGCGCAGCGGTCGGGCTGAACGG
GGGGTTCGTGCACACAGCCCAGCTTGGAGCGAACGACCTACACCGAACTGAGATACCTACAGCGTGAGCT
ATGAGAAAGCGCCACGCTTCCCGAAGGGAGAAAGGCGGACAGGTATCCGGTAAGCGGCAGGGTCGGAACA
GGAGAGCGCACGAGGGAGCTTCCAGGGGGAAACGCCTGGTATCTTTATAGTCCTGTCGGGTTTCGCCACC
TCTGACTTGAGCGTCGATTTTTGTGATGCTCGTCAGGGGGGCGGAGCCTATGGAAAAACGCCAGCAACGC
GGCCTTTTTACGGTTCCTGGCCTTTTGCTGGCCTTTTGCTCACATGTTCTTTCCTGCGTTATCCCCTGAT
TCTGTGGATAACCGTATTACCGCCTTTGAGTGAGCTGATACCGCTCGCCGCAGCCGAACGACCGAGCGCA
GCGAGTCAGTGAGCGAGGAAGCGGAAGAGCGCCTGATGCGGTATTTTCTCCTTACGCATCTGTGCGGTAT
TTCACACCGCAATGGTGCACTCTCAGTACAATCTGCTCTGATGCCGCATAGTTAAGCCAGTATACACTCC
GCTATCGCTACGTGACTGGGTCATGGCTGCGCCCCGACACCCGCCAACACCCGCTGACGCGCCCTGACGG
GCTTGTCTGCTCCCGGCATCCGCTTACAGACAAGCTGTGACCGTCTCCGGGAGCTGCATGTGTCAGAGGT
TTTCACCGTCATCACCGAAACGCGCGAGGCAGCTGCGGTAAAGCTCATCAGCGTGGTCGTGAAGCGATTC
ACAGATGTCTGCCTGTTCATCCGCGTCCAGCTCGTTGAGTTTCTCCAGAAGCGTTAATGTCTGGCTTCTG
ATAAAGCGGGCCATGTTAAGGGCGGTTTTTTCCTGTTTGGTCACTGATGCCTCCGTGTAAGGGGGATTTC
TGTTCATGGGGGTAATGATACCGATGAAACGAGAGAGGATGCTCACGATACGGGTTACTGATGATGAACA
TGCCCGGTTACTGGAACGTTGTGAGGGTAAACAACTGGCGGTATGGATGCGGCGGGACCAGAGAAAAATC
ACTCAGGGTCAATGCCAGCGCTTCGTTAATACAGATGTAGGTGTTCCACAGGGTAGCCAGCAGCATCCTG
CGATGCAGATCCGGAACATAATGGTGCAGGGCGCTGACTTCCGCGTTTCCAGACTTTACGAAACACGGAA
ACCGAAGACCATTCATGTTGTTGCTCAGGTCGCAGACGTTTTGCAGCAGCAGTCGCTTCACGTTCGCTCG
CGTATCGGTGATTCATTCTGCTAACCAGTAAGGCAACCCCGCCAGCCTAGCCGGGTCCTCAACGACAGGA
GCACGATCATGCGCACCCGTGGGGCCGCCATGCCGGCGATAATGGCCTGCTTCTCGCCGAAACGTTTGGT
GGCGGGACCAGTGACGAAGGCTTGAGCGAGGGCGTGCAAGATTCCGAATACCGCAAGCGACAGGCCGATC
ATCGTCGCGCTCCAGCGAAAGCGGTCCTCGCCGAAAATGACCCAGAGCGCTGCCGGCACCTGTCCTACGA
GTTGCATGATAAAGAAGACAGTCATAAGTGCGGCGACGATAGTCATGCCCCGCGCCCACCGGAAGGAGCT
GACTGGGTTGAAGGCTCTCAAGGGCATCGGTCGAGATCCCGGTGCCTAATGAGTGAGCTAACTTACATTA
ATTGCGTTGCGCTCACTGCCCGCTTTCCAGTCGGGAAACCTGTCGTGCCAGCTGCATTAATGAATCGGCC
AACGCGCGGGGAGAGGCGGTTTGCGTATTGGGCGCCAGGGTGGTTTTTCTTTTCACCAGTGAGACGGGCA
ACAGCTGATTGCCCTTCACCGCCTGGCCCTGAGAGAGTTGCAGCAAGCGGTCCACGCTGGTTTGCCCCAG
CAGGCGAAAATCCTGTTTGATGGTGGTTAACGGCGGGATATAACATGAGCTGTCTTCGGTATCGTCGTAT
CCCACTACCGAGATATCCGCACCAACGCGCAGCCCGGACTCGGTAATGGCGCGCATTGCGCCCAGCGCCA
TCTGATCGTTGGCAACCAGCATCGCAGTGGGAACGATGCCCTCATTCAGCATTTGCATGGTTTGTTGAAA
ACCGGACATGGCACTCCAGTCGCCTTCCCGTTCCGCTATCGGCTGAATTTGATTGCGAGTGAGATATTTA
TGCCAGCCAGCCAGACGCAGACGCGCCGAGACAGAACTTAATGGGCCCGCTAACAGCGCGATTTGCTGGT
GACCCAATGCGACCAGATGCTCCACGCCCAGTCGCGTACCGTCTTCATGGGAGAAAATAATACTGTTGAT
GGGTGTCTGGTCAGAGACATCAAGAAATAACGCCGGAACATTAGTGCAGGCAGCTTCCACAGCAATGGCA
TCCTGGTCATCCAGCGGATAGTTAATGATCAGCCCACTGACGCGTTGCGCGAGAAGATTGTGCACCGCCG
CTTTACAGGCTTCGACGCCGCTTCGTTCTACCATCGACACCACCACGCTGGCACCCAGTTGATCGGCGCG
AGATTTAATCGCCGCGACAATTTGCGACGGCGCGTGCAGGGCCAGACTGGAGGTGGCAACGCCAATCAGC
AACGACTGTTTGCCCGCCAGTTGTTGTGCCACGCGGTTGGGAATGTAATTCAGCTCCGCCATCGCCGCTT
CCACTTTTTCCCGCGTTTTCGCAGAAACGTGGCTGGCCTGGTTCACCACGCGGGAAACGGTCTGATAAGA
GACACCGGCATACTCTGCGACATCGTATAACGTTACTGGTTTCACATTCACCACCCTGAATTGACTCTCT
TCCGGGCGCTATCATGCCATACCGCGAAAGGTTTTGCGCCATTCGATGGTGTCCGGGATCTCGACGCTCT
CCCTTATGCGACTCCTGCATTAGGAAGCAGCCCAGTAGTAGGTTGAGGCCGTTGAGCACCGCCGCCGCAA
GGAATGGTGCATGCAAGGAGATGGCGCCCAACAGTCCCCCGGCCACGGGGCCTGCCACCATACCCACGCC
GAAACAAGCGCTCATGAGCCCGAAGTGGCGAGCCCGATCTTCCCCATCGGTGATGTCGGCGATATAGGCG
CCAGCAACCGCACCTGTGGCGCCGGTGATGCCGGCCACGATGCGTCCGGCGTAGAGGATCGAGATCGATC
TCGATCCCGCGAAATTAATACGACTCACTATAGG
Features (pLannotate 1.2.2; 18 found; start..end, strand, type, name):
      1..25      +  protein_bind   lac operator: The lac repressor binds to the lac operator to inhibit transcription in E. coli. This inhibition can be relieved by adding lactose or isopropyl-β-D-thiogalactopyranoside (IPTG). lac repressor encoded by lacI
     40..62      +  RBS            RBS: efficient ribosome binding site from bacteriophage T7 gene 10 (Olins and Rangwala, 1989)
    103..192     +  CDS            EGR1 (fragment): EGR1_SERCA - Also known as ZENK From Serinus canaria (Island canary) (Fringilla canaria).
    343..392     +  CDS            SET1 (fragment): solubility-enhancement tag derived from T7 phage gene 10B
    400..447     +  terminator     T7 terminator: transcription terminator for bacteriophage T7 RNA polymerase
    484..912     +  rep_origin     f1 ori (sequence partly withheld): f1 bacteriophage origin of replication; arrow indicates direction of (+) strand synthesis
    965..1069    +  promoter       AmpR promoter: bla
   1070..1930    +  CDS            AmpR: β-lactamase; bla; confers resistance to ampicillin, carbenicillin, and related antibiotics
   2101..2689    +  rep_origin     ori: high-copy-number ColE1/pMB1/pBR322/pUC origin of replication
   2875..3014    -  misc_feature   bom: basis of mobility region from pBR322
   3116..3307    -  CDS            rop: Rop protein, which maintains plasmids at low copy number; rop
   3324..3704    +  CDS            YPB1_ECOLX: Protein predicted: Swiss-Prot protein existence level 4. From Escherichia coli.
   3776..4067    -  CDS            TcR (fragment): tetracycline efflux protein; tet; confers resistance to tetracycline
   4082..4103    -  protein_bind   CAP binding site: CAP binding activates transcription in the presence of cAMP. E. coli catabolite activator protein
   4116..5198    -  CDS            lacI: lac repressor; lacI; The lac repressor binds to the lac operator to inhibit transcription in E. coli. This inhibition can be relieved by adding lactose or isopropyl-β-D-thiogalactopyranoside (IPTG).
   5199..5276    -  promoter       lacI promoter: lacI
   5284..5563    -  CDS            TcR (fragment): tetracycline efflux protein; tet; confers resistance to tetracycline
   5589..5607    +  promoter       T7 promoter: promoter for bacteriophage T7 RNA polymerase
