[The description below was written by a language model from this plasmid's Addgene catalogue record and pLannotate feature annotations shown in this document.]
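Description:
pZF-ADB is a pET-21a-based plasmid carrying the coding sequence for ZF-ADB, a small synthetic zinc-finger transcription factor (insert of about 267 bp in a plasmid of roughly 5.6 kb). It is catalogued as a template for cell-free transcription–translation rather than for conventional in vivo expression. It is propagated in E. coli through the ColE1/pBR322-type origin and selected with ampicillin via the β-lactamase gene. The backbone also retains the rop gene and bom region of pBR322, an f1 phage origin, and short remnants of the tetracycline resistance gene that are non-functional fragments. The record lists the plasmid as high copy, although rop normally moderates copy number in pBR322-derived vectors.

The expression cassette follows the standard pET layout: a T7 promoter immediately followed by a lac operator, the strong ribosome binding site from T7 gene 10, the zinc-finger open reading frame, and a T7 terminator. A lacI gene under its own promoter supplies repressor for the operator. Automated annotation recognises part of the insert as an EGR1 (Zif268-type) fragment, which suggests that the synthetic protein is built on that zinc-finger scaffold, though the record does not state this. A short match to a T7 gene 10-derived sequence just upstream of the terminator is most likely backbone sequence rather than a deliberate fusion tag, and the record does not list any tags.

The two annotated sequences, one from the depositor and one from repository sequencing, differ by only a few nucleotides in length and show the same features in the same order. The associated work concerns engineering gene-regulatory networks in cell-free systems with synthetic transcription factors. The plasmid therefore serves as a T7-driven source of the ZF-ADB regulator for such reactions.
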