Addgene plasmid #127467: pZF-ADB
Purpose: coding sequence for synthetic zinc finger ZF-ADB
Depositing lab: Sebastian Maerkl. Depositing organization: Swiss Federal Institute of Technology (EPFL). Publication: Cell-free gene-regulatory network engineering with synthetic transcription factors. Swank Z, Laohakunakorn N, Maerkl SJ. Proc Natl Acad Sci U S A. 2019 Mar 26;116(13):5892-5901. doi: 10.1073/pnas.1816591116. Epub 2019 Mar 8. PubMed 30850530.
Backbone
  Vector backbone: pET-21a
  Backbone size w/o insert (bp): 5344
  Total vector size (bp): 5611
  Vector type: cell-free transcription–translation
Growth in bacteria
  Bacterial resistance: Ampicillin, 100 μg/mL
  Growth temperature: 37°C
  Growth strain: DH5alpha
  Copy number: High Copy
Gene/Insert
  Gene/Insert name: ZF-ADB synthetic transcription factor
  Insert size (bp): 267
  Promoter: T7
  Cloning method: Ligation Independent Cloning
  Sequencing primers: 5′ ATGCGTCCGGCGTAG; 3′ AACCCCTCAAGACCCG
Terms and licenses: Academic/Nonprofit Terms; Industry Terms: Not Available to Industry
Depositor comments: Integrating Gene Synthesis and Microfluidic Protein Analysis for Rapid Protein Engineering. NAR. 2016 April; 44(7): e68. doi:10.1093/nar/gkv1497.
How to cite: pZF-ADB was a gift from Sebastian Maerkl (Addgene plasmid # 127467 ; http://n2t.net/addgene:127467 ; RRID:Addgene_127467)
